Addgene plasmid #185346: pcDNA3.1(+)-Cue1pTM-MYC-UBE2G2
Purpose: Membrane anchoring of UBE2G2. Encodes transmembrane domain of S. Cerevisiae Cue1p fused to MYC-UBE2G2
Depositing lab: Allan Weissman. Depositing organization: National Cancer Institute (NCI). Publication: A structurally conserved site in AUP1 binds the E2 enzyme UBE2G2 and is essential for ER-associated degradation. Smith CE, Tsai YC, Liang YH, Khago D, Mariano J, Li J, Tarasov SG, Gergel E, Tsai B, Villaneuva M, Clapp ME, Magidson V, Chari R, Byrd RA, Ji X, Weissman AM. PLoS Biol. 2021 Dec 8;19(12):e3001474. doi: 10.1371/journal.pbio.3001474. eCollection 2021 Dec. PubMed 34879065.
Backbone
  Vector backbone: pcDNA3.1
  Vector type: Mammalian Expression
Growth in bacteria
  Bacterial resistance: Ampicillin, 100 μg/mL
  Growth temperature: 37°C
  Growth strain: DH5alpha
  Copy number: High Copy
Gene/Insert
  Gene/Insert name: Cue1p/Ube2G2 fusion (internal MYC tag)
  Species: H. sapiens (human), S. cerevisiae (budding yeast)
  Cloning method: Restriction Enzyme; 5′ cloning site BamH1 (unknown if destroyed); 3′ cloning site Xba1 (unknown if destroyed)
  Sequencing primers: 5′ '
Terms and licenses: Academic/Nonprofit Terms; Industry Terms: Not Available to Industry
How to cite: pcDNA3.1(+)-Cue1pTM-MYC-UBE2G2 was a gift from Allan Weissman (Addgene plasmid # 185346 ; http://n2t.net/addgene:185346 ; RRID:Addgene_185346)
