[The description below was written by a language model from this plasmid's Addgene catalogue record and pLannotate feature annotations shown in this document.]
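Description:
pcDNA3.1(+)-Cue1pTM-MYC-UBE2G2 is a mammalian expression plasmid built on the pcDNA3.1 backbone and designed to tether the human ubiquitin-conjugating enzyme UBE2G2 to membranes. It is maintained in E. coli as a high-copy plasmid through a ColE1/pUC-type origin and selected with ampicillin via the β-lactamase gene. An f1 origin is also present. For selection in mammalian cells, the backbone carries a neomycin phosphotransferase cassette driven by the SV40 enhancer/early promoter and terminated by the SV40 polyadenylation signal.

The payload was cloned between BamHI and XbaI sites and sits downstream of the CMV immediate-early enhancer and promoter, with the bovine growth hormone poly(A) signal ending the transcript. The open reading frame begins with a fragment of S. cerevisiae Cue1p that supplies its transmembrane domain, followed by the full human UBE2G2 coding sequence. The catalogue describes an internal MYC epitope between the two parts. The automated annotation does not call it, although a short unannotated gap between the Cue1p and UBE2G2 features is consistent with its position. In yeast, Cue1p recruits the soluble E2 Ubc7, the UBE2G2 orthologue, to the cytoplasmic face of the ER membrane for ER-associated degradation, so the fusion gives UBE2G2 a membrane anchor of its own.

A T7 promoter lies upstream of the insert and an SP6 promoter downstream. Short fragmentary matches to FLAG, His and a solubility tag appear after the UBE2G2 coding sequence. The catalogue does not mention them, so it is unclear whether they are translated. The associated work concerns UBE2G2 binding to AUP1 in ERAD, where this construct provides a membrane-anchored form of the E2.
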