Features (pLannotate 1.2.2; 25 found; start..end, strand, type, name):
     35..87      -  misc_feature   bom (fragment): basis of mobility region from pBR322
    242..621     +  enhancer       CMV enhancer: human cytomegalovirus immediate early enhancer
    622..825     +  promoter       CMV promoter: human cytomegalovirus (CMV) immediate early promoter
    821..854     +  LTR            5' LTR (truncated) (fragment): truncated 5' long terminal repeat (LTR) from HIV-1
    870..888     +  promoter       T7 promoter: promoter for bacteriophage T7 RNA polymerase
    925..1056    +  CDS            CUE1 (fragment): CUE1_YEAST - Also known as KIS4. Experimental evidence at protein level: Swiss-Prot protein existence level 1. Component of the endoplasmic reticulum-associated protein degradation (ERAD) pathway. Recruits the soluble ubiquitin-conjugating enzyme UBC7 to the cytoplasmic face of the endoplasmic reticulum membrane where it functions in degradation of misfolded or regulated proteins localized in the endoplasmic reticulum (ER) lumen or membrane via the ubiquitin-proteasome system. Targets the E2 conjugating enzyme UBC7 to the DOA10 ubiquitin ligase complex, which is part of the ERAD-C pathway resp
   1105..1599    +  CDS            UBE2G2: UB2G2_HUMAN - Also known as UBC7 From Homo sapiens (Human).
   1647..1667    +  CDS            FLAG (fragment): FLAG® epitope tag, followed by an enterokinase cleavage site
   1677..1694    +  CDS            9xHis (fragment): 9xHis affinity tag
   1704..1742    +  CDS            SET1 (fragment): solubility-enhancement tag derived from T7 phage gene 10B
   1757..1775    -  promoter       SP6 promoter: promoter for bacteriophage SP6 RNA polymerase
   1801..2025    +  polyA_signal   bGH poly(A) signal: bovine growth hormone polyadenylation signal
   2029..2050    +  promoter       SV40 promoter (fragment): SV40 enhancer and early promoter
   2071..2499    +  rep_origin     f1 ori (sequence partly withheld): f1 bacteriophage origin of replication; arrow indicates direction of (+) strand synthesis
   2513..2842    +  promoter       SV40 promoter: SV40 enhancer and early promoter
   2909..3700    +  CDS            neo: KKA2_KLEPN - Also known as kan, nptII. Experimental evidence at protein level: Swiss-Prot protein existence level 1. Resistance to kanamycin, neomycin, paromomycin, ribostamycin, butirosin and gentamicin B. From Klebsiella pneumoniae.
   3724..3882    +  CDS            ble (fragment): BLE_KLEPN - Experimental evidence at protein level: Swiss-Prot protein existence level 1. Binding protein with a strong affinity to the bleomycin family of antibiotics. Binds to CL990; an antimitotic-antibiotic compound. From Klebsiella pneumoniae.
   3877..3998    +  polyA_signal   SV40 poly(A) signal: SV40 polyadenylation signal
   4071..4087    -  protein_bind   lac operator: The lac repressor binds to the lac operator to inhibit transcription in E. coli. This inhibition can be relieved by adding lactose or isopropyl-β-D-thiogalactopyranoside (IPTG). lac repressor encoded by lacI
   4095..4125    -  promoter       lac promoter: promoter for the E. coli lac operon
   4140..4161    -  protein_bind   CAP binding site: CAP binding activates transcription in the presence of cAMP. E. coli catabolite activator protein
   4174..4266    -  CDS            lacI (fragment): lac repressor; lacI; The lac repressor binds to the lac operator to inhibit transcription in E. coli. This inhibition can be relieved by adding lactose or isopropyl-β-D-thiogalactopyranoside (IPTG).
   4449..5037    -  rep_origin     ori: high-copy-number ColE1/pMB1/pBR322/pUC origin of replication
   5208..6068    -  CDS            AmpR: β-lactamase; bla; confers resistance to ampicillin, carbenicillin, and related antibiotics
   6069..6173    -  promoter       AmpR promoter: bla
>Addgene plasmid #185346 | pcDNA3.1(+)-Cue1pTM-MYC-UBE2G2 | addgene full sequence | sequence record 384585 | Addgene NGS Result
TGACGTCGACGGATCGGGAGATCTCCCGATCCCCTATGGTGCACTCTCAGTACAATCTGCTCTGATGCCG
CATAGTTAAGCCAGTATCTGCTCCCTGCTTGTGTGTTGGAGGTCGCTGAGTAGTGCGCGAGCAAAATTTA
AGCTACAACAAGGCAAGGCTTGACCGACAATTGCATGAAGAATCTGCTTAGGGTTAGGCGTTTTGCGCTG
CTTCGCGATGTACGGGCCAGATATACGCGTTGACATTGATTATTGACTAGTTATTAATAGTAATCAATTA
CGGGGTCATTAGTTCATAGCCCATATATGGAGTTCCGCGTTACATAACTTACGGTAAATGGCCCGCCTGG
CTGACCGCCCAACGACCCCCGCCCATTGACGTCAATAATGACGTATGTTCCCATAGTAACGCCAATAGGG
ACTTTCCATTGACGTCAATGGGTGGAGTATTTACGGTAAACTGCCCACTTGGCAGTACATCAAGTGTATC
ATATGCCAAGTACGCCCCCTATTGACGTCAATGACGGTAAATGGCCCGCCTGGCATTATGCCCAGTACAT
GACCTTATGGGACTTTCCTACTTGGCAGTACATCTACGTATTAGTCATCGCTATTACCATGGTGATGCGG
TTTTGGCAGTACATCAATGGGCGTGGATAGCGGTTTGACTCACGGGGATTTCCAAGTCTCCACCCCATTG
ACGTCAATGGGAGTTTGTTTTGGCACCAAAATCAACGGGACTTTCCAAAATGTCGTAACAACTCCGCCCC
ATTGACGCAAATGGGCGGTAGGCGTGTACGGTGGGAGGTCTATATAAGCAGAGCTCTCTGGCTAACTAGA
GAACCCACTGCTTACTGGCTTATCGAAATTAATACGACTCACTATAGGGAGACCCAAGCTTGGTACCGAG
CTCGGATCCCCACCATGGAGGATTCGAGATTGCTTATCACTTTGATTCTTGTGTTTGGAGTTATATTTCT
GAAAAAATTCTTCCAAAGTAATCAGCATCCCTCAGCACAACGCTTATCCGCTACAGGTGTAAACGCACAC
GGACGTGAATTCATGGAGCAGAAGCTGATTTCCGAGGAGGACCTGAACCTCAAATTGGCGGGGACGGCGT
TGAAGAGGCTGATGGCCGAGTATAAGCAATTAACCCTGAATCCTCCAGAAGGAATCGTGGCAGGCCCCAT
GAATGAAGAGAATTTTTTTGAATGGGAGGCATTGATCATGGGCCCTGAAGACACTTGTTTTGAGTTTGGT
GTTTTTCCCGCCATCCTGAGTTTCCCACTTGACTACCCCTTGAGCCCTCCGAAGATGAGATTCACCTGTG
AGATGTTCCATCCCAACATCTATCCTGATGGCAGAGTCTGCATCTCCATCCTGCATGCTCCAGGTGATGA
TCCCATGGGTTATGAGAGCAGTGCCGAGCGGTGGAGCCCAGTGCAGAGTGTGGAGAAGATCCTGCTTTCT
GTTGTGAGCATGCTGGCAGAGCCCAACGATGAGAGTGGAGCAAACGTAGATGCTTCCAAGATGTGGCGGG
ATGACCGGGAGCAGTTCTACAAGATCGCCAAGCAGATTGTCCAGAAGTCTCTGGGGCTCTGAGGCTACCC
CTGTGCACACTGAGCACTCTGCTCGAGGTCGAGGACTACAAGGACGACGATGACAAGATCTTCGAGCACC
ACCACCACCACCACTGAGATCCGGCTGCTAACAAAGCCCGAAAGGAAGCTGAGTTGGCTGCTCTAGAGGG
CCCTATTCTATAGTGTCACCTAAATGCTAGAGCTCGCTGATCAGCCTCGACTGTGCCTTCTAGTTGCCAG
CCATCTGTTGTTTGCCCCTCCCCCGTGCCTTCCTTGACCCTGGAAGGTGCCACTCCCACTGTCCTTTCCT
AATAAAATGAGGAAATTGCATCGCATTGTCTGAGTAGGTGTCATTCTATTCTGGGGGGTGGGGTGGGGCA
GGACAGCAAGGGGGAGGATTGGGAAGACAATAGCAGGCATGCTGGGGATGCGGTGGGCTCTATGGCTTCT
GAGGCGGAAAGAACCAGCTGGGGCTCTAGGGGGTATCCCC
[124 nt withheld, positions 2071-2194]
C
[91 nt withheld, positions 2196-2286]
A
[49 nt withheld, positions 2288-2336]
CCTTTGACGTTGGAGTCCACGTTCTTT
[37 nt withheld, positions 2364-2400]
ACCCTATCTCGGTCTATTCTTTTGATTTATAAGGGATTTTGCCGATTTCGGCCTATTGGTTAAAAAATGA
GCTGATTTAACAAAAATTTAACGCGAATTAATTCTGTGGAATGTGTGTCAGTTAGGGTGTGGAAAGTCCC
CAGGCTCCCCAGCAGGCAGAAGTATGCAAAGCATGCATCTCAATTAGTCAGCAACCAGGTGTGGAAAGTC
CCCAGGCTCCCCAGCAGGCAGAAGTATGCAAAGCATGCATCTCAATTAGTCAGCAACCATAGTCCCGCCC
CTAACTCCGCCCATCCCGCCCCTAACTCCGCCCAGTTCCGCCCATTCTCCGCCCCATGGCTGACTAATTT
TTTTTATTTATGCAGAGGCCGAGGCCGCCTCTGCCTCTGAGCTATTCCAGAAGTAGTGAGGAGGCTTTTT
TGGAGGCCTAGGCTTTTGCAAAAAGCTCCCGGGAGCTTGTATATCCATTTTCGGATCTGATCAAGAGACA
GGATGAGGATCGTTTCGCATGATTGAACAAGATGGATTGCACGCAGGTTCTCCGGCCGCTTGGGTGGAGA
GGCTATTCGGCTATGACTGGGCACAACAGACAATCGGCTGCTCTGATGCCGCCGTGTTCCGGCTGTCAGC
GCAGGGGCGCCCGGTTCTTTTTGTCAAGACCGACCTGTCCGGTGCCCTGAATGAACTGCAGGACGAGGCA
GCGCGGCTATCGTGGCTGGCCACGACGGGCGTTCCTTGCGCAGCTGTGCTCGACGTTGTCACTGAAGCGG
GAAGGGACTGGCTGCTATTGGGCGAAGTGCCGGGGCAGGATCTCCTGTCATCTCACCTTGCTCCTGCCGA
GAAAGTATCCATCATGGCTGATGCAATGCGGCGGCTGCATACGCTTGATCCGGCTACCTGCCCATTCGAC
CACCAAGCGAAACATCGCATCGAGCGAGCACGTACTCGGATGGAAGCCGGTCTTGTCGATCAGGATGATC
TGGACGAAGAGCATCAGGGGCTCGCGCCAGCCGAACTGTTCGCCAGGCTCAAGGCGCGCATGCCCGACGG
CGAGGATCTCGTCGTGACCCATGGCGATGCCTGCTTGCCGAATATCATGGTGGAAAATGGCCGCTTTTCT
GGATTCATCGACTGTGGCCGGCTGGGTGTGGCGGACCGCTATCAGGACATAGCGTTGGCTACCCGTGATA
TTGCTGAAGAGCTTGGCGGCGAATGGGCTGACCGCTTCCTCGTGCTTTACGGTATCGCCGCTCCCGATTC
GCAGCGCATCGCCTTCTATCGCCTTCTTGACGAGTTCTTCTGAGCGGGACTCTGGGGTTCGAAATGACCG
ACCAAGCGACGCCCAACCTGCCATCACGAGATTTCGATTCCACCGCCGCCTTCTATGAAAGGTTGGGCTT
CGGAATCGTTTTCCGGGACGCCGGCTGGATGATCCTCCAGCGCGGGGATCTCATGCTGGAGTTCTTCGCC
CACCCCAACTTGTTTATTGCAGCTTATAATGGTTACAAATAAAGCAATAGCATCACAAATTTCACAAATA
AAGCATTTTTTTCACTGCATTCTAGTTGTGGTTTGTCCAAACTCATCAATGTATCTTATCATGTCTGTAT
ACCGTCGACCTCTAGCTAGAGCTTGGCGTAATCATGGTCATAGCTGTTTCCTGTGTGAAATTGTTATCCG
CTCACAATTCCACACAACATACGAGCCGGAAGCATAAAGTGTAAAGCCTGGGGTGCCTAATGAGTGAGCT
AACTCACATTAATTGCGTTGCGCTCACTGCCCGCTTTCCAGTCGGGAAACCTGTCGTGCCAGCTGCATTA
ATGAATCGGCCAACGCGCGGGGAGAGGCGGTTTGCGTATTGGGCGCTCTTCCGCTTCCTCGCTCACTGAC
TCGCTGCGCTCGGTCGTTCGGCTGCGGCGAGCGGTATCAGCTCACTCAAAGGCGGTAATACGGTTATCCA
CAGAATCAGGGGATAACGCAGGAAAGAACATGTGAGCAAAAGGCCAGCAAAAGGCCAGGAACCGTAAAAA
GGCCGCGTTGCTGGCGTTTTTCCATAGGCTCCGCCCCCCTGACGAGCATCACAAAAATCGACGCTCAAGT
CAGAGGTGGCGAAACCCGACAGGACTATAAAGATACCAGGCGTTTCCCCCTGGAAGCTCCCTCGTGCGCT
CTCCTGTTCCGACCCTGCCGCTTACCGGATACCTGTCCGCCTTTCTCCCTTCGGGAAGCGTGGCGCTTTC
TCATAGCTCACGCTGTAGGTATCTCAGTTCGGTGTAGGTCGTTCGCTCCAAGCTGGGCTGTGTGCACGAA
CCCCCCGTTCAGCCCGACCGCTGCGCCTTATCCGGTAACTATCGTCTTGAGTCCAACCCGGTAAGACACG
ACTTATCGCCACTGGCAGCAGCCACTGGTAACAGGATTAGCAGAGCGAGGTATGTAGGCGGTGCTACAGA
GTTCTTGAAGTGGTGGCCTAACTACGGCTACACTAGAAGAACAGTATTTGGTATCTGCGCTCTGCTGAAG
CCAGTTACCTTCGGAAAAAGAGTTGGTAGCTCTTGATCCGGCAAACAAACCACCGCTGGTAGCGGTGGTT
TTTTTGTTTGCAAGCAGCAGATTACGCGCAGAAAAAAAGGATCTCAAGAAGATCCTTTGATCTTTTCTAC
GGGGTCTGACGCTCAGTGGAACGAAAACTCACGTTAAGGGATTTTGGTCATGAGATTATCAAAAAGGATC
TTCACCTAGATCCTTTTAAATTAAAAATGAAGTTTTAAATCAATCTAAAGTATATATGAGTAAACTTGGT
CTGACAGTTACCAATGCTTAATCAGTGAGGCACCTATCTCAGCGATCTGTCTATTTCGTTCATCCATAGT
TGCCTGACTCCCCGTCGTGTAGATAACTACGATACGGGAGGGCTTACCATCTGGCCCCAGTGCTGCAATG
ATACCGCGAGACCCACGCTCACCGGCTCCAGATTTATCAGCAATAAACCAGCCAGCCGGAAGGGCCGAGC
GCAGAAGTGGTCCTGCAACTTTATCCGCCTCCATCCAGTCTATTAATTGTTGCCGGGAAGCTAGAGTAAG
TAGTTCGCCAGTTAATAGTTTGCGCAACGTTGTTGCCATTGCTACAGGCATCGTGGTGTCACGCTCGTCG
TTTGGTATGGCTTCATTCAGCTCCGGTTCCCAACGATCAAGGCGAGTTACATGATCCCCCATGTTGTGCA
AAAAAGCGGTTAGCTCCTTCGGTCCTCCGATCGTTGTCAGAAGTAAGTTGGCCGCAGTGTTATCACTCAT
GGTTATGGCAGCACTGCATAATTCTCTTACTGTCATGCCATCCGTAAGATGCTTTTCTGTGACTGGTGAG
TACTCAACCAAGTCATTCTGAGAATAGTGTATGCGGCGACCGAGTTGCTCTTGCCCGGCGTCAATACGGG
ATAATACCGCGCCACATAGCAGAACTTTAAAAGTGCTCATCATTGGAAAACGTTCTTCGGGGCGAAAACT
CTCAAGGATCTTACCGCTGTTGAGATCCAGTTCGATGTAACCCACTCGTGCACCCAACTGATCTTCAGCA
TCTTTTACTTTCACCAGCGTTTCTGGGTGAGCAAAAACAGGAAGGCAAAATGCCGCAAAAAAGGGAATAA
GGGCGACACGGAAATGTTGAATACTCATACTCTTCCTTTTTCAATATTATTGAAGCATTTATCAGGGTTA
TTGTCTCATGAGCGGATACATATTTGAATGTATTTAGAAAAATAAACAAATAGGGGTTCCGCGCACATTT
CCCCGAAAAGTGCCACC
